Addgene plasmid #185380: pcDNA5-FRT-TO-hPKAalpha-Flag
Purpose: For mammalian expression of human PKAalpha-FLAG
Depositing lab: Ayaz Najafov. Depositing organization: University of Texas Southwestern Medical Center.
Backbone
  Vector backbone: pcDNA5-FRT/TO-Hygro
  Vector type: Mammalian Expression
  Selectable markers: Hygromycin, only when integrated into FlpIn FRT site
Growth in bacteria
  Bacterial resistance: Ampicillin, 100 μg/mL
  Growth temperature: 37°C
  Growth strain: DH5alpha
  Copy number: High Copy
Gene/Insert
  Gene/Insert name: PRKACA
  Species: H. sapiens (human)
  Insert size (bp): 1053
  Mutation: WT
  Entrez Gene: PRKACA (a.k.a. CAFD1, PKACA, PPNAD4)
  Tag / fusion protein: FLAG (C terminal on insert)
  Cloning method: Restriction Enzyme; 5′ cloning site KpnI (unknown if destroyed); 3′ cloning site NotI (unknown if destroyed)
Terms and licenses: Academic/Nonprofit Terms; Industry Terms: Not Available to Industry
How to cite: pcDNA5-FRT-TO-hPKAalpha-Flag was a gift from Ayaz Najafov (Addgene plasmid # 185380 ; http://n2t.net/addgene:185380 ; RRID:Addgene_185380)
