[The description below was written by a language model from this plasmid's Addgene catalogue record and pLannotate feature annotations shown in this document.]
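Description:
pcDNA5-FRT-TO-hPKAalpha-Flag is a mammalian expression plasmid built on the pcDNA5-FRT/TO-Hygro backbone, designed for expression of the wild-type human PRKACA gene product, the catalytic alpha subunit of cAMP-dependent protein kinase (PKA), carrying a C-terminal FLAG epitope. The sequenced record is 6,167 nt. In bacteria the plasmid is maintained at high copy through a ColE1/pUC-type origin and selected with ampicillin via the β-lactamase gene and its own promoter. Fragments of an f1 origin and of lac regulatory sequences are also annotated as backbone remnants.

The 1,053 bp PRKACA coding sequence was cloned between KpnI and NotI sites downstream of the CMV immediate early enhancer and promoter and is followed by a short FLAG-matching segment (annotated as a 3xFLAG fragment, consistent with a single FLAG tag) and the bovine growth hormone polyadenylation signal. Two short tet operator matches lie directly after the CMV promoter, reflecting the "TO" design. In cells expressing the Tet repressor, transcription is held off until tetracycline or doxycycline is added, whereas in cells lacking the repressor the promoter behaves constitutively.

A single FRT site sits immediately upstream of a hygromycin resistance coding sequence that has an SV40 polyadenylation signal but no annotated promoter of its own directly in front of it. As the record notes, hygromycin selection works only after Flp-mediated recombination places the plasmid into a genomic FRT site in a Flp-In host line, where the marker becomes expressed. The construct therefore suits either transient transfection or generation of isogenic, single-copy, inducible stable lines expressing FLAG-tagged PKA catalytic subunit for detection or immunoprecipitation.
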