Features (pLannotate 1.2.2; 22 found; start..end, strand, type, name):
     28..80      -  misc_feature   bom (fragment): basis of mobility region from pBR322
    235..614     +  enhancer       CMV enhancer: human cytomegalovirus immediate early enhancer
    615..818     +  promoter       CMV promoter: human cytomegalovirus (CMV) immediate early promoter
    820..839     +  promoter       PLtetO-1 promoter (fragment): modified phage lambda PL promoter with tet operator sites (Lutz and Bujard, 1997)
    841..860     +  promoter       PLtetO-1 promoter (fragment): modified phage lambda PL promoter with tet operator sites (Lutz and Bujard, 1997)
    868..901     +  promoter       TRE3GV promoter (fragment): 3rd-generation Tet-responsive promoter that can be activated by binding of Tet-On® 3G, optimized for retroviral and lentiviral vectors
    990..2042    +  CDS            PRKACA: KAPCA_HUMAN - Also known as PKACA. Experimental evidence at protein level: Swiss-Prot protein existence level 1. [Isoform 2]: Phosphorylates and activates ABL1 in sperm flagellum to promote spermatozoa capacitation. From Homo sapiens (Human).
   2052..2071    +  CDS            3xFLAG (fragment): three tandem FLAG® epitope tags, followed by an enterokinase cleavage site
   2125..2349    +  polyA_signal   bGH poly(A) signal: bovine growth hormone polyadenylation signal
   2353..2374    +  promoter       SV40 promoter (fragment): SV40 enhancer and early promoter
   2395..2628    +  rep_origin     f1 ori (fragment) (sequence partly withheld): f1 bacteriophage origin of replication; arrow indicates direction of (+) strand synthesis
   2633..2680    +  protein_bind   FRT: FLP-mediated recombination occurs in the 8-bp core sequence TCTAGAAA (Turan and Bode, 2011). FLP recombinase from the Saccharomyces cerevisiae 2μ plasmid
   2688..3710    +  CDS            HygR: aminoglycoside phosphotransferase from E. coli; aph(4)-Ia; confers resistance to hygromycin
   3720..3845    +  CDS            ble (fragment): BLE_KLEPN - Experimental evidence at protein level: Swiss-Prot protein existence level 1. Binding protein with a strong affinity to the bleomycin family of antibiotics. Binds to CL990; an antimitotic-antibiotic compound. From Klebsiella pneumoniae.
   3840..3961    +  polyA_signal   SV40 poly(A) signal: SV40 polyadenylation signal
   4034..4050    -  protein_bind   lac operator: The lac repressor binds to the lac operator to inhibit transcription in E. coli. This inhibition can be relieved by adding lactose or isopropyl-β-D-thiogalactopyranoside (IPTG). lac repressor encoded by lacI
   4058..4088    -  promoter       lac promoter: promoter for the E. coli lac operon
   4103..4124    -  protein_bind   CAP binding site: CAP binding activates transcription in the presence of cAMP. E. coli catabolite activator protein
   4137..4229    -  CDS            lacI (fragment): lac repressor; lacI; The lac repressor binds to the lac operator to inhibit transcription in E. coli. This inhibition can be relieved by adding lactose or isopropyl-β-D-thiogalactopyranoside (IPTG).
   4412..5000    -  rep_origin     ori: high-copy-number ColE1/pMB1/pBR322/pUC origin of replication
   5171..6031    -  CDS            AmpR: β-lactamase; bla; confers resistance to ampicillin, carbenicillin, and related antibiotics
   6032..6136    -  promoter       AmpR promoter: bla
>Addgene plasmid #185380 | pcDNA5-FRT-TO-hPKAalpha-Flag | addgene full sequence | sequence record 363613 | Addgene NGS Result
GACGGATCGGGAGATCTCCCGATCCCCTATGGTGCACTCTCAGTACAATCTGCTCTGATGCCGCATAGTT
AAGCCAGTATCTGCTCCCTGCTTGTGTGTTGGAGGTCGCTGAGTAGTGCGCGAGCAAAATTTAAGCTACA
ACAAGGCAAGGCTTGACCGACAATTGCATGAAGAATCTGCTTAGGGTTAGGCGTTTTGCGCTGCTTCGCG
ATGTACGGGCCAGATATACGCGTTGACATTGATTATTGACTAGTTATTAATAGTAATCAATTACGGGGTC
ATTAGTTCATAGCCCATATATGGAGTTCCGCGTTACATAACTTACGGTAAATGGCCCGCCTGGCTGACCG
CCCAACGACCCCCGCCCATTGACGTCAATAATGACGTATGTTCCCATAGTAACGCCAATAGGGACTTTCC
ATTGACGTCAATGGGTGGAGTATTTACGGTAAACTGCCCACTTGGCAGTACATCAAGTGTATCATATGCC
AAGTACGCCCCCTATTGACGTCAATGACGGTAAATGGCCCGCCTGGCATTATGCCCAGTACATGACCTTA
TGGGACTTTCCTACTTGGCAGTACATCTACGTATTAGTCATCGCTATTACCATGGTGATGCGGTTTTGGC
AGTACATCAATGGGCGTGGATAGCGGTTTGACTCACGGGGATTTCCAAGTCTCCACCCCATTGACGTCAA
TGGGAGTTTGTTTTGGCACCAAAATCAACGGGACTTTCCAAAATGTCGTAACAACTCCGCCCCATTGACG
CAAATGGGCGGTAGGCGTGTACGGTGGGAGGTCTATATAAGCAGAGCTCTCCCTATCAGTGATAGAGATC
TCCCTATCAGTGATAGAGATCGTCGACGAGCTCGTTTAGTGAACCGTCAGATCGCCTGGAGACGCCATCC
ACGCTGTTTTGACCTCCATAGAAGACACCGGGACCGATCCAGCCTCCGGACTCTAGCGTTTAAACTTAAG
CTTGGTACCATGGGCAACGCCGCCGCCGCCAAGAAGGGCAGCGAGCAGGAGAGCGTGAAAGAATTCTTAG
CCAAAGCCAAAGAAGATTTTCTTAAAAAATGGGAAAGTCCCGCTCAGAACACAGCCCACTTGGATCAGTT
TGAACGAATCAAGACCCTCGGCACGGGCTCCTTCGGGCGGGTGATGCTGGTGAAACACAAGGAGACCGGG
AACCACTATGCCATGAAGATCCTCGACAAACAGAAGGTGGTGAAACTGAAACAGATCGAACACACCCTGA
ATGAAAAGCGCATCCTGCAAGCTGTCAACTTTCCGTTCCTCGTCAAACTCGAGTTCTCCTTCAAGGACAA
CTCAAACTTATACATGGTCATGGAGTACGTGCCCGGCGGGGAGATGTTCTCACACCTACGGCGGATCGGA
AGGTTCAGTGAGCCCCATGCCCGTTTCTACGCGGCCCAGATCGTCCTGACCTTTGAGTATCTGCACTCGC
TGGATCTCATCTACAGGGACCTGAAGCCGGAGAATCTGCTCATTGACCAGCAGGGCTACATTCAGGTGAC
AGACTTCGGTTTCGCCAAGCGCGTGAAGGGCCGCACTTGGACCTTGTGCGGCACCCCTGAGTACCTGGCC
CCTGAGATTATCCTGAGCAAAGGCTACAACAAGGCCGTGGACTGGTGGGCCCTGGGGGTTCTTATCTATG
AAATGGCCGCTGGCTACCCGCCCTTCTTCGCAGACCAGCCCATCCAGATCTATGAGAAGATCGTCTCTGG
GAAGGTGCGCTTCCCTTCCCACTTCAGCTCTGACTTGAAGGACCTGCTGCGGAACCTCCTGCAGGTAGAT
CTCACCAAGCGCTTTGGGAACCTCAAGAATGGGGTCAACGATATCAAGAACCACAAGTGGTTTGCCACAA
CTGACTGGATTGCCATCTACCAGAGGAAGGTGGAAGCTCCCTTCATACCAAAGTTTAAAGGCCCTGGGGA
TACGAGTAACTTTGACGACTATGAGGAAGAAGAAATCCGGGTCTCCATCAATGAGAAGTGTGGCAAGGAG
TTTTCTGAGTTTGGAGGAGATTACAAGGATGACGATGACAATAGGCGGCCGCTCGAGTCTAGAGGGCCCG
TTTAAACCCGCTGATCAGCCTCGACTGTGCCTTCTAGTTGCCAGCCATCTGTTGTTTGCCCCTCCCCCGT
GCCTTCCTTGACCCTGGAAGGTGCCACTCCCACTGTCCTTTCCTAATAAAATGAGGAAATTGCATCGCAT
TGTCTGAGTAGGTGTCATTCTATTCTGGGGGGTGGGGTGGGGCAGGACAGCAAGGGGGAGGATTGGGAAG
ACAATAGCAGGCATGCTGGGGATGCGGTGGGCTCTATGGCTTCTGAGGCGGAAAGAACCAGCTGGGGCTC
TAGGGGGTATCCCC
[124 nt withheld, positions 2395-2518]
C
[91 nt withheld, positions 2520-2610]
AGGGTGATGGTTCACGTACCTAGAAGTTCCTATTCCGAAGTTCCTATTCTCTAGAAAGTATAGGAACTTC
CTTGGCCAAAAAGCCTGAACTCACCGCGACGTCTGTCGAGAAGTTTCTGATCGAAAAGTTCGACAGCGTC
TCCGACCTGATGCAGCTCTCGGAGGGCGAAGAATCTCGTGCTTTCAGCTTCGATGTAGGAGGGCGTGGAT
ATGTCCTGCGGGTAAATAGCTGCGCCGATGGTTTCTACAAAGATCGTTATGTTTATCGGCACTTTGCATC
GGCCGCGCTCCCGATTCCGGAAGTGCTTGACATTGGGGAATTCAGCGAGAGCCTGACCTATTGCATCTCC
CGCCGTGCACAGGGTGTCACGTTGCAAGACCTGCCTGAAACCGAACTGCCCGCTGTTCTGCAGCCGGTCG
CGGAGGCCATGGATGCGATCGCTGCGGCCGATCTTAGCCAGACGAGCGGGTTCGGCCCATTCGGACCGCA
AGGAATCGGTCAATACACTACATGGCGTGATTTCATATGCGCGATTGCTGATCCCCATGTGTATCACTGG
CAAACTGTGATGGACGACACCGTCAGTGCGTCCGTCGCGCAGGCTCTCGATGAGCTGATGCTTTGGGCCG
AGGACTGCCCCGAAGTCCGGCACCTCGTGCACGCGGATTTCGGCTCCAACAATGTCCTGACGGACAATGG
CCGCATAACAGCGGTCATTGACTGGAGCGAGGCGATGTTCGGGGATTCCCAATACGAGGTCGCCAACATC
TTCTTCTGGAGGCCGTGGTTGGCTTGTATGGAGCAGCAGACGCGCTACTTCGAGCGGAGGCATCCGGAGC
TTGCAGGATCGCCGCGGCTCCGGGCGTATATGCTCCGCATTGGTCTTGACCAACTCTATCAGAGCTTGGT
TGACGGCAATTTCGATGATGCAGCTTGGGCGCAGGGTCGATGCGACGCAATCGTCCGATCCGGAGCCGGG
ACTGTCGGGCGTACACAAATCGCCCGCAGAAGCGCGGCCGTCTGGACCGATGGCTGTGTAGAAGTACTCG
CCGATAGTGGAAACCGACGCCCCAGCACTCGTCCGAGGGCAAAGGAATAGCACGTACTACGAGATTTCGA
TTCCACCGCCGCCTTCTATGAAAGGTTGGGCTTCGGAATCGTTTTCCGGGACGCCGGCTGGATGATCCTC
CAGCGCGGGGATCTCATGCTGGAGTTCTTCGCCCACCCCAACTTGTTTATTGCAGCTTATAATGGTTACA
AATAAAGCAATAGCATCACAAATTTCACAAATAAAGCATTTTTTTCACTGCATTCTAGTTGTGGTTTGTC
CAAACTCATCAATGTATCTTATCATGTCTGTATACCGTCGACCTCTAGCTAGAGCTTGGCGTAATCATGG
TCATAGCTGTTTCCTGTGTGAAATTGTTATCCGCTCACAATTCCACACAACATACGAGCCGGAAGCATAA
AGTGTAAAGCCTGGGGTGCCTAATGAGTGAGCTAACTCACATTAATTGCGTTGCGCTCACTGCCCGCTTT
CCAGTCGGGAAACCTGTCGTGCCAGCTGCATTAATGAATCGGCCAACGCGCGGGGAGAGGCGGTTTGCGT
ATTGGGCGCTCTTCCGCTTCCTCGCTCACTGACTCGCTGCGCTCGGTCGTTCGGCTGCGGCGAGCGGTAT
CAGCTCACTCAAAGGCGGTAATACGGTTATCCACAGAATCAGGGGATAACGCAGGAAAGAACATGTGAGC
AAAAGGCCAGCAAAAGGCCAGGAACCGTAAAAAGGCCGCGTTGCTGGCGTTTTTCCATAGGCTCCGCCCC
CCTGACGAGCATCACAAAAATCGACGCTCAAGTCAGAGGTGGCGAAACCCGACAGGACTATAAAGATACC
AGGCGTTTCCCCCTGGAAGCTCCCTCGTGCGCTCTCCTGTTCCGACCCTGCCGCTTACCGGATACCTGTC
CGCCTTTCTCCCTTCGGGAAGCGTGGCGCTTTCTCATAGCTCACGCTGTAGGTATCTCAGTTCGGTGTAG
GTCGTTCGCTCCAAGCTGGGCTGTGTGCACGAACCCCCCGTTCAGCCCGACCGCTGCGCCTTATCCGGTA
ACTATCGTCTTGAGTCCAACCCGGTAAGACACGACTTATCGCCACTGGCAGCAGCCACTGGTAACAGGAT
TAGCAGAGCGAGGTATGTAGGCGGTGCTACAGAGTTCTTGAAGTGGTGGCCTAACTACGGCTACACTAGA
AGAACAGTATTTGGTATCTGCGCTCTGCTGAAGCCAGTTACCTTCGGAAAAAGAGTTGGTAGCTCTTGAT
CCGGCAAACAAACCACCGCTGGTAGCGGTGGTTTTTTTGTTTGCAAGCAGCAGATTACGCGCAGAAAAAA
AGGATCTCAAGAAGATCCTTTGATCTTTTCTACGGGGTCTGACGCTCAGTGGAACGAAAACTCACGTTAA
GGGATTTTGGTCATGAGATTATCAAAAAGGATCTTCACCTAGATCCTTTTAAATTAAAAATGAAGTTTTA
AATCAATCTAAAGTATATATGAGTAAACTTGGTCTGACAGTTACCAATGCTTAATCAGTGAGGCACCTAT
CTCAGCGATCTGTCTATTTCGTTCATCCATAGTTGCCTGACTCCCCGTCGTGTAGATAACTACGATACGG
GAGGGCTTACCATCTGGCCCCAGTGCTGCAATGATACCGCGAGACCCACGCTCACCGGCTCCAGATTTAT
CAGCAATAAACCAGCCAGCCGGAAGGGCCGAGCGCAGAAGTGGTCCTGCAACTTTATCCGCCTCCATCCA
GTCTATTAATTGTTGCCGGGAAGCTAGAGTAAGTAGTTCGCCAGTTAATAGTTTGCGCAACGTTGTTGCC
ATTGCTACAGGCATCGTGGTGTCACGCTCGTCGTTTGGTATGGCTTCATTCAGCTCCGGTTCCCAACGAT
CAAGGCGAGTTACATGATCCCCCATGTTGTGCAAAAAAGCGGTTAGCTCCTTCGGTCCTCCGATCGTTGT
CAGAAGTAAGTTGGCCGCAGTGTTATCACTCATGGTTATGGCAGCACTGCATAATTCTCTTACTGTCATG
CCATCCGTAAGATGCTTTTCTGTGACTGGTGAGTACTCAACCAAGTCATTCTGAGAATAGTGTATGCGGC
GACCGAGTTGCTCTTGCCCGGCGTCAATACGGGATAATACCGCGCCACATAGCAGAACTTTAAAAGTGCT
CATCATTGGAAAACGTTCTTCGGGGCGAAAACTCTCAAGGATCTTACCGCTGTTGAGATCCAGTTCGATG
TAACCCACTCGTGCACCCAACTGATCTTCAGCATCTTTTACTTTCACCAGCGTTTCTGGGTGAGCAAAAA
CAGGAAGGCAAAATGCCGCAAAAAAGGGAATAAGGGCGACACGGAAATGTTGAATACTCATACTCTTCCT
TTTTCAATATTATTGAAGCATTTATCAGGGTTATTGTCTCATGAGCGGATACATATTTGAATGTATTTAG
AAAAATAAACAAATAGGGGTTCCGCGCACATTTCCCCGAAAAGTGCCACCTGACGTC
